>Addgene plasmid #20999 | HOXC5-pCT | addgene partial sequence | sequence record 26803 | 20999 with CMV-F
GTGAACCGTCAGATCGCCTGGGTAATACGACTCACTATAGGGACGGATCAATTCCGGTGTTCTCCAAAGA
GTCACAAATCACCCTTAATCAAAAAGGGTGCAGAAATTTTTTTGGGCCCTCCCCGCCATGAGCTCCTACG
TAGCCAATTCATTCTATAAGCAGAGCCCCAATATCCCTGCCTATAACATGCAAACTTGTGGGAACTATGG
ATCGGCCTCAGAGGTGCAGGCATCCAGGTACTGCTACGGCGGATTGGACTTAAGCATCACTTTCCCACCG
CCTGCGCCTTCCAACTCTCTCCACGGGGTAGACATGGCTGCCAACCCCCGGGCTCACCCCGACCGCCCCG
CCTGCAGCGCCGCGGCCGCTCCGGGACACGCTCCGGGCAGAGACGAAGCGGCTCCTCTGAACCCCGGGAT
GTACAGTCAGAAGGCGGCTCGCCCGGCGCTGGAGGAGCGAGCTAAGAGCAGTGGGGAGATCAAAGAGGAG
CAGGCGCAGACAGGGCAGCCCGCCGGACTGAGCCAGCCACCGGCCCCGCCACAGATTTACCCGTGGATGA
CCAAACTGCACATGAGCCACGAGACGGACGGCAAGCGGTCCCGAACCAGTTACACGCGCTACCAGACTCT
GGAACTCGAGAAAGAATTCCATTTTAACCGCTACCTCACTCGCCGCAGGCGCATAGAGATCGCCAACAAC
TTGTGTC
