[The description below was written by a language model from this plasmid's Addgene catalogue record.]
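Description:
HOXC5-pCT is a mammalian expression plasmid built on the pCT backbone and carrying the human HOXC5 gene (also known as CP11, HOX3 or HOX3D). HOXC5 belongs to the HOX C cluster of homeobox genes, which encode homeodomain transcription factors best known for roles in developmental patterning and cell identity. The plasmid is propagated in E. coli under ampicillin selection. Its copy number is listed as unknown, and the origin of replication is not specified.

The insert was introduced by restriction cloning between an XbaI site at the 5′ end and a BamHI site at the 3′ end. Both ends were blunted, so neither site survives in the final construct and the insert cannot be released with those enzymes. No feature table accompanies the entry, and the catalogue fields do not state which promoter drives HOXC5 expression. They also give no polyadenylation signal, no mammalian selection marker and no epitope tags or reporters. The insert size is not recorded, nor is whether the insert is a full-length cDNA or a partial fragment. These details would need to be confirmed from backbone documentation or by sequencing.

The associated publication concerns expression of HOX C homeobox genes in lymphoid cells, so the construct comes from work on HOX C transcripts in haematopoietic lineages. Given its classification as a mammalian expression vector, its likely use is expression of human HOXC5 in cultured mammalian cells, or as a source of HOXC5 sequence for related studies, although the record does not describe a specific application.
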