Addgene plasmid #20999: HOXC5-pCT
Depositing lab: Corey Largman. Depositing organization: San Francisco VA Health Care System. Publication: Expression of HOX C homeobox genes in lymphoid cells. Lawrence HJ, Stage KM, Mathews CH, Detmer K, Scibienski R, MacKenzie M, Migliaccio E, Boncinelli E, Largman C. Cell Growth Differ. 1993 Aug . 4(8):665-9. PubMed 8104467.
Backbone
  Vector backbone: pCT
  Vector type: Mammalian Expression
Growth in bacteria
  Bacterial resistance: Ampicillin, 100 μg/mL
  Growth temperature: 37°C
  Growth strain: DH5alpha
  Copy number: Unknown
Gene/Insert
  Gene/Insert name: HOXC5
  Species: H. sapiens (human)
  Entrez Gene: HOXC5 (a.k.a. CP11, HOX3, HOX3D)
  Cloning method: Restriction Enzyme; 5′ cloning site XbaI (blunted) (destroyed during cloning); 3′ cloning site BamHI (blunted) (destroyed during cloning)
  Sequencing primers: 5′ unknown
Terms and licenses: Academic/Nonprofit Terms; Industry Terms: Not Available to Industry
How to cite: HOXC5-pCT was a gift from Corey Largman (Addgene plasmid # 20999 ; http://n2t.net/addgene:20999 ; RRID:Addgene_20999)
